Addgene plasmid #104543: PB-EF1a-TetOn3G
Purpose: PiggyBac vector encoding Tet-On 3G constitutively expressed by EF1a promoter
Depositing lab: David Vereide. Depositing organization: Morgridge Institute for Research. Publication: Expandable Arterial Endothelial Precursors from Human CD34(+) Cells Differ in Their Proclivity to Undergo an Endothelial-to-Mesenchymal Transition. Miller AZ, Satchie A, Tannenbaum AP, Nihal A, Thomson JA, Vereide DT. Stem Cell Reports. 2018 Jan 9;10(1):73-86. doi: 10.1016/j.stemcr.2017.12.011. PubMed 29320761.
Backbone
  Vector backbone: PiggyBac
  Vector type: Mammalian Expression, Bacterial Expression
Growth in bacteria
  Bacterial resistance: Ampicillin, 100 μg/mL
  Growth temperature: 37°C
  Growth strain: DH5alpha
  Copy number: Unknown
Gene/Insert
  Gene/Insert name: Tet-On 3G
  Species: Synthetic
  Insert size (bp): 747
  Promoter: EF1a
  Cloning method: Restriction Enzyme; 5′ cloning site Age1 (unknown if destroyed); 3′ cloning site HpaI (unknown if destroyed)
  Sequencing primers: 5′ gagagctcgtttagtgaacc
Resource information
  A portion of this plasmid was derived from a plasmid made by: Clontech
Terms and licenses: Academic/Nonprofit Terms; Industry Terms: Not Available to Industry
How to cite: PB-EF1a-TetOn3G was a gift from David Vereide (Addgene plasmid # 104543 ; http://n2t.net/addgene:104543 ; RRID:Addgene_104543)
