[The description below was written by a language model from this plasmid's Addgene catalogue record and pLannotate feature annotations shown in this document.]
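Description:
PB-EF1a-TetOn3G is a 6.7 kb PiggyBac transposon plasmid for constitutive mammalian expression of the Tet-On 3G transactivator. It is propagated in E. coli through a high-copy ColE1/pUC-type origin and selected with ampicillin via the AmpR (β-lactamase) gene and its own promoter. Remnants of earlier cloning vectors are also annotated in the backbone, including fragments of lacZα, lacI, rop and the bom region along with a lac promoter/operator and CAP site. The PiggyBac terminal repeats that would define the transposable unit are implied by the stated backbone but were not picked up in the automated feature table, so their positions are not given in the record. No mammalian selection marker or reporter is annotated.

The payload is a 747 bp synthetic Tet-On 3G coding sequence, partly derived from a commercial Tet system plasmid, cloned downstream of the human EF-1α core promoter and its intron A, which appears as two fragments. A short leftover fragment of a TRE3GV promoter lies just upstream of the coding sequence. An SV40 poly(A) signal follows the coding sequence but is annotated in the reverse orientation, next to a small SV40 large T antigen fragment, and a single lox2272 site sits further downstream, with no partner site annotated.

Tet-On 3G is a modified rtTA that binds tet-operator-containing promoters tightly only in the presence of doxycycline. Co-delivered with a PiggyBac transposase, a vector of this kind can integrate stably into the genome of mammalian cells, supplying the transactivator needed to drive doxycycline-inducible expression from separate TRE-based constructs. The associated publication concerns arterial endothelial precursors derived from human CD34+ cells.
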