Features (pLannotate 1.2.2; 18 found; start..end, strand, type, name):
    137..236     +  misc_feature   bom (fragment): basis of mobility region from pBR322
    242..399     -  CDS            lacZα (fragment): LacZα fragment of β-galactosidase; lacZ fragment
   1442..1653    +  promoter       EF-1α core promoter: core promoter for human elongation factor EF-1α
   1654..1767    +  intron         EF-1α intron A (fragment): intron upstream of the start codon of human EF-1α
   2393..2596    +  intron         EF-1α intron A: truncated intron upstream of the start codon of human EF-1α
   2605..2639    +  promoter       TRE3GV promoter (fragment): 3rd-generation Tet-responsive promoter that can be activated by binding of Tet-On® 3G, optimized for retroviral and lentiviral vectors
   2713..3459    +  CDS            Tet-On® 3G: modified rtTA protein that binds tightly to promoters containing the tet operator in the presence of doxycycline
   3469..3603    -  polyA_signal   SV40 poly(A) signal: SV40 polyadenylation signal
   3626..3709    -  CDS            large T antigen (fragment): large T antigen from SV40 (simian virus 40)
   4074..4107    +  protein_bind   lox2272: Cre-mediated recombination occurs in the 8-bp core sequence (GGATACTT). lox2272 sites are compatible with each other, but incompatible with loxP or loxN sites (Lee and Saito, 1988). Cre recombinase
   4509..4525    -  protein_bind   lac operator: The lac repressor binds to the lac operator to inhibit transcription in E. coli. This inhibition can be relieved by adding lactose or isopropyl-β-D-thiogalactopyranoside (IPTG). lac repressor encoded by lacI
   4533..4563    -  promoter       lac promoter: promoter for the E. coli lac operon
   4578..4599    -  protein_bind   CAP binding site: CAP binding activates transcription in the presence of cAMP. E. coli catabolite activator protein
   4612..4704    -  CDS            lacI (fragment): lac repressor; lacI; The lac repressor binds to the lac operator to inhibit transcription in E. coli. This inhibition can be relieved by adding lactose or isopropyl-β-D-thiogalactopyranoside (IPTG).
   4887..5475    -  rep_origin     ori: high-copy-number ColE1/pMB1/pBR322/pUC origin of replication
   5646..6506    -  CDS            AmpR: β-lactamase; bla; confers resistance to ampicillin, carbenicillin, and related antibiotics
   6507..6611    -  promoter       AmpR promoter: bla
   6706..35      +  CDS            rop (fragment) (across the origin): Rop protein, which maintains plasmids at low copy number; rop
>Addgene plasmid #104543 | PB-EF1a-TetOn3G | addgene full sequence | sequence record 200670 | Addgene NGS Result
TCGCGCGTTTCGGTGATGACGGTGAAAACCTCTGACACATGCAGCTCCCGGAGACGGTCACAGCTTGTCT
GTAAGCGGATGCCGGGAGCAGACAAGCCCGTCAGGGCGCGTCAGCGGGTGTTGGCGGGTGTCGGGGCTGG
CTTAACTATGCGGCATCAGAGCAGATTGTACTGAGAGTGCACCATATGCGGTGTGAAATACCGCACAGAT
GCGTAAGGAGAAAATACCGCATCAGGCGCCATTCGCCATTCAGGCTGCGCAACTGTTGGGAAGGGCGATC
GGTGCGGGCCTCTTCGCTATTACGCCAGCTGGCGAAAGGGGGATGTGCTGCAAGGCGATTAAGTTGGGTA
ACGCCAGGGTTTTCCCAGTCACGACGTTGTAAAACGACGGCCAGTGAATTCAAGCTTTATTATTTAACCC
TAGAAAGATAATCATATTGTGACGTACGTTAAAGATAATCATGCGTAAAATTGACGCATGTGTTTTATCG
GTCTGTATATCGAGGTTTATTTATTAATTTGAATAGATATTAAGTTTTATTATATTTACACTTACATACT
AATAATAAATTCAACAAACAATTTATTTATGTTTATTTATTTATTAAAAAAAAACAAAAACTCAAAATTT
CTTCTATAAAGTAACAAAACTTTTAAACATTCTCTCTTTTACAAAAATAAACTTATTTTGTACTTTAAAA
ACAGTCATGTTGTAATCGATAATAAGTAATTAGCTTAACCTATACATAATAGAAACAAATTATACTTATT
AGTCAGTCAGAAACAACTTTGGCACATATCAATATTATGCTCTCGTTAATTAACTCGAGGGATCCGGCGC
GCCTGTCATTCTAAATCTCTCTTTCAGCCTAAAGCTTTTTCCCCGTATCCCCCCAGGTGTCTGCAGGCTC
AAAGAGCAGCGAGAAGCGTTCAGAGGAAAGCGATCCCGTGCCACCTTCCCCGTGCCCGGGCTGTCCCCGC
ACGCTGCCGGCTCGGGGATGCGGGGGGAGCGCCGGACCGGAGCGGAGCCCCGGGCGGCTCGCTGCTGCCC
CCTAGCGGGGGAGGGACGTAATTACATCCCTGGGGGCTTTGGGAGGGGGCTGTCCCCGTGAGCTCCCAGG
CGCGCCTGTCATTCTAAATCTCTCTTTCAGCCTAAAGCTTTTTCCCCGTATCCCCCCAGGTGTCTGCAGG
CTCAAAGAGCAGCGAGAAGCGTTCAGAGGAAAGCGATCCCGTGCCACCTTCCCCGTGCCCGGGCTGTCCC
CGCACGCTGCCGGCTCGGGGATGCGGGGGGAGCGCCGGACCGGAGCGGAGCCCCGGGCGGCTCGCTGCTG
CCCCCTAGCGGGGGAGGGACGTAATTACATCCCTGGGGGCTTTGGGGGGGGGCTGTCCCCGTGAGCTCCC
AGGCGCGCCGCTAGCTTCGTGAGGCTCCGGTGCCCGTCAGTGGGCAGAGCGCACATCGCCCACAGTCCCC
GAGAAGTTGGGGGGAGGGGTCGGCAATTGAACCGGTGCCTAGAGAAGGTGGCGCGGGGTAAACTGGGAAA
GTGATGTCGTGTACTGGCTCCGCCTTTTTCCCGAGGGTGGGGGAGAACCGTATATAAGTGCAGTAGTCGC
CGTGAACGTTCTTTTTCGCAACGGGTTTGCCGCCAGAACACAGGTAAGTGCCGTGTGTGGTTCCCGCGGG
CCTGGCCTCTTTACGGGTTATGGCCCTTGCGTGCCTTGAATTACTTCCACGCCCCTGGCTGCAGTACGTG
ATTCTTGATCCCGAGCTTCGGGTTGGAAGTGGGTGGGAGAGTTCGAGGCCTTGCGCTTAAGGAGCCCCTT
CGCCTCGTGCTTGAGTTGAGGCCTGGCTTGGGCGCTGGGGCCGCCGCGTGCGAATCTGGTGGCACCTTCG
CGCCTGTCTCGCTGCTTTCGATAAGTCTCTAGCCATTTAAAATTTTTGATGACCTGCTGCGACGCTTTTT
TTCTGGCAAGATAGTCTTGTAAATGCGGGCCAAGATCTGCACACTGGTATTTCGGTTTTTGGGGCCGCGG
GCGGCGACGGGGCCCGTGCGTCCCAGCGCACATGTTCGGCGAGGCGGGGCCTGCGAGCGCGGCCACCGAG
AATCGGACGGGGGTAGTCTCAAGCTGGCCGGCCTGCTCTGGTGCCTGGCCTCGCGCCGCCGTGTATCGCC
CCGCCCTGGGCGGCAAGGCTGGCCCGGTCGGCACCAGTTGCGTGAGCGGAAAGATGGCCGCTTCCCGGCC
CTGCTGCAGGGAGCTCAAAATGGAGGACGCGGCGCTCGGGAGAGCGGGCGGGTGAGTCACCCACACAAAG
GAAAAGGGCCTTTCCGTCCTCAGCCGTCGCTTCATGTGACTCCACGGAGTACCGGGCGCCGTCCAGGCAC
CTCGATTAGTTCTCGAGCTTTTGGAGTACGTCGTCTTTAGGTTGGGGGGAGGGGTTTTATGCGATGGAGT
TTCCCCACACTGAGTGGGTGGAGACTGAAGTTAGGCCAGCTTGGCACTTGATGTAATTCTCCTTGGAATT
TGCCCTTTTTGAGTTTGGATCTTGGTTCATTCTCAAGCCTCAGACAGTGGTTCAAAGTTTTTTTCTTCCA
TTTCAGGTGTCGTGAGAGCTCGTTTAGTGAACCGTCAGATCGCCTGGAGACGCCATCCACGCTGTTTTGA
CCTCCATAGAAGACACCGGGACCGATCCAGCCTCCGCGGCCCCGAATTCACCATGTCTAGACTGGACAAG
AGCAAAGTCATAAACTCTGCTCTGGAATTACTCAATGGAGTCGGTATCGAAGGCCTGACGACAAGGAAAC
TCGCTCAAAAGCTGGGAGTTGAGCAGCCTACCCTGTACTGGCACGTGAAGAACAAGCGGGCCCTGCTCGA
TGCCCTGCCAATCGAGATGCTGGACAGGCATCATACCCACTCCTGCCCCCTGGAAGGCGAGTCATGGCAA
GACTTTCTGCGGAACAACGCCAAGTCATACCGCTGTGCTCTCCTCTCACATCGCGACGGGGCTAAAGTGC
ATCTCGGCACCCGCCCAACAGAGAAACAGTACGAAACCCTGGAAAATCAGCTCGCGTTCCTGTGTCAGCA
AGGCTTCTCCCTGGAGAACGCACTGTACGCTCTGTCCGCCGTGGGCCACTTTACACTGGGCTGCGTATTG
GAGGAACAGGAGCATCAAGTAGCAAAAGAGGAAAGAGAGACACCTACCACCGATTCTATGCCCCCACTTC
TGAAACAAGCAATTGAGCTGTTCGACCGGCAGGGAGCCGAACCTGCCTTCCTTTTCGGCCTGGAACTAAT
CATATGTGGCCTGGAGAAACAGCTAAAGTGCGAAAGCGGCGGGCCGACCGACGCCCTTGACGATTTTGAC
TTAGACATGCTCCCAGCCGATGCCCTTGACGACTTTGACCTTGATATGCTGCCTGCTGACGCTCTTGACG
ATTTTGACCTTGACATGCTCCCCGGGTAACTAAGTAAGGATCCAGACATGATAAGATACATTGATGAGTT
TGGACAAACCACAACTAGAATGCAGTGAAAAAAATGCTTTATTTGTGAAATTTGTGATGCTATTGCTTTA
TTTGTAACCATTATAAGCTGCAATAAACAAGTTAACAACAACAATTGCATTCATTTTATGTTTCAGGTTC
AGGGGGAGGTGTGGGAGGTTTTTTAAAGCAAGTAAAACCTCTACAAATGTGGTATGGCTGATTATGATCC
GGCTGCCTCGCGCTTAATTAACCCGGGGGCCGCCTGGGAACTGCCGCTGGCCCCCCACCGCCCCAAGGAT
CTCCGGTCCCCGCCCGGCTTGCTGACGTCACGGATGCCCCAGGGTGTGCTGGGCAGGTAGCGGGAGCCTG
GGAAATGGAGTCCATTAGCAGAAGTGGCCACTTCCAGGAGTCGCTGTGCCCCGATGCACACTGGGAAGTC
CGCAGCTCCGAGGCCCCCAGTGGAAATCGCCAGATGAGGGCCTCCTCCGGGGAATGCTGGGAAATGGAGT
CTACAGGCCGGAGGGGTCCCCACGGCATACTAGCAAGTGTGTGTAGCACCGCGTAAAGGGGATGAATAGC
AGACTGCCCCGGGATAACTTCGTATAGGATACTTTATACGAAGTTATGAGCTCTGTGATAATCACTAGTG
AATTGATACTAGTCGGTCACGATATCTATAACAAGAAAATATATATATAATAAGTTATCACGTAAGTAGA
ACATGAAATAACAATATAATTATCGTATGAGTTAAATCTTAAAAGTCACGTAAAAGATAATCATGCGTCA
TTTTGACTCACGCGGTCGTTATAGTTCAAAATCAGTGACACTTACCGCATTGACAAGCACGCCTCACGGG
AGCTCCAAGCGGCGACTGAGATGTCCTAAATGCACAGCGACGGATTCGCGCTATTTAGAAAGAGAGAGCA
ATATTTCAAGAATGCATGCGTCAATTTTACGCAGACTATCTTTCTAGGGTTAAAAAAAGCTTGGCGTAAT
CATGGTCATAGCTGTTTCCTGTGTGAAATTGTTATCCGCTCACAATTCCACACAACATACGAGCCGGAAG
CATAAAGTGTAAAGCCTGGGGTGCCTAATGAGTGAGCTAACTCACATTAATTGCGTTGCGCTCACTGCCC
GCTTTCCAGTCGGGAAACCTGTCGTGCCAGCTGCATTAATGAATCGGCCAACGCGCGGGGAGAGGCGGTT
TGCGTATTGGGCGCTCTTCCGCTTCCTCGCTCACTGACTCGCTGCGCTCGGTCGTTCGGCTGCGGCGAGC
GGTATCAGCTCACTCAAAGGCGGTAATACGGTTATCCACAGAATCAGGGGATAACGCAGGAAAGAACATG
TGAGCAAAAGGCCAGCAAAAGGCCAGGAACCGTAAAAAGGCCGCGTTGCTGGCGTTTTTCCATAGGCTCC
GCCCCCCTGACGAGCATCACAAAAATCGACGCTCAAGTCAGAGGTGGCGAAACCCGACAGGACTATAAAG
ATACCAGGCGTTTCCCCCTGGAAGCTCCCTCGTGCGCTCTCCTGTTCCGACCCTGCCGCTTACCGGATAC
CTGTCCGCCTTTCTCCCTTCGGGAAGCGTGGCGCTTTCTCATAGCTCACGCTGTAGGTATCTCAGTTCGG
TGTAGGTCGTTCGCTCCAAGCTGGGCTGTGTGCACGAACCCCCCGTTCAGCCCGACCGCTGCGCCTTATC
CGGTAACTATCGTCTTGAGTCCAACCCGGTAAGACACGACTTATCGCCACTGGCAGCAGCCACTGGTAAC
AGGATTAGCAGAGCGAGGTATGTAGGCGGTGCTACAGAGTTCTTGAAGTGGTGGCCTAACTACGGCTACA
CTAGAAGAACAGTATTTGGTATCTGCGCTCTGCTGAAGCCAGTTACCTTCGGAAAAAGAGTTGGTAGCTC
TTGATCCGGCAAACAAACCACCGCTGGTAGCGGTGGTTTTTTTGTTTGCAAGCAGCAGATTACGCGCAGA
AAAAAAGGATCTCAAGAAGATCCTTTGATCTTTTCTACGGGGTCTGACGCTCAGTGGAACGAAAACTCAC
GTTAAGGGATTTTGGTCATGAGATTATCAAAAAGGATCTTCACCTAGATCCTTTTAAATTAAAAATGAAG
TTTTAAATCAATCTAAAGTATATATGAGTAAACTTGGTCTGACAGTTACCAATGCTTAATCAGTGAGGCA
CCTATCTCAGCGATCTGTCTATTTCGTTCATCCATAGTTGCCTGACTCCCCGTCGTGTAGATAACTACGA
TACGGGAGGGCTTACCATCTGGCCCCAGTGCTGCAATGATACCGCGAGACCCACGCTCACCGGCTCCAGA
TTTATCAGCAATAAACCAGCCAGCCGGAAGGGCCGAGCGCAGAAGTGGTCCTGCAACTTTATCCGCCTCC
ATCCAGTCTATTAATTGTTGCCGGGAAGCTAGAGTAAGTAGTTCGCCAGTTAATAGTTTGCGCAACGTTG
TTGCCATTGCTACAGGCATCGTGGTGTCACGCTCGTCGTTTGGTATGGCTTCATTCAGCTCCGGTTCCCA
ACGATCAAGGCGAGTTACATGATCCCCCATGTTGTGCAAAAAAGCGGTTAGCTCCTTCGGTCCTCCGATC
GTTGTCAGAAGTAAGTTGGCCGCAGTGTTATCACTCATGGTTATGGCAGCACTGCATAATTCTCTTACTG
TCATGCCATCCGTAAGATGCTTTTCTGTGACTGGTGAGTACTCAACCAAGTCATTCTGAGAATAGTGTAT
GCGGCGACCGAGTTGCTCTTGCCCGGCGTCAATACGGGATAATACCGCGCCACATAGCAGAACTTTAAAA
GTGCTCATCATTGGAAAACGTTCTTCGGGGCGAAAACTCTCAAGGATCTTACCGCTGTTGAGATCCAGTT
CGATGTAACCCACTCGTGCACCCAACTGATCTTCAGCATCTTTTACTTTCACCAGCGTTTCTGGGTGAGC
AAAAACAGGAAGGCAAAATGCCGCAAAAAAGGGAATAAGGGCGACACGGAAATGTTGAATACTCATACTC
TTCCTTTTTCAATATTATTGAAGCATTTATCAGGGTTATTGTCTCATGAGCGGATACATATTTGAATGTA
TTTAGAAAAATAAACAAATAGGGGTTCCGCGCACATTTCCCCGAAAAGTGCCACCTGACGTCTAAGAAAC
CATTATTATCATGACATTAACCTATAAAAATAGGCGTATCACGAGGCCCTTTCGTC
